>Addgene plasmid #14853 | Lox-stop-Lox p53 R270H | addgene partial sequence | sequence record 21388 | T3 5'-GCAATTAACCCTCACTAAAGG-3'
GCGGCCGCTCTAGAACTAGTGGATCCCAGCACTACTGTGGTTAAGACAGTAATGAATTTAAGGCCAGCCT
GGGATACATAGTGAGACCCTGTCTCAAGAAAGGGGGAAATAAGTTCCAAAAGTGACATTTTCCAAGGTGC
GAAAGCGATGGTTCCTTAGAGAAAGTGACGTTGGAAGGGACAGAAGTAAATTTGACTCCTTAGTTATTAA
TTTGGTATCGATTTGAGACCTGGATAAAAAGCTGGTAAGCTTTAGGAAGGAAGGTAACGGTGGGCACGCA
TCTTTACGTCTTGGTTGGTTGGTTTTTTTTTGTCTCTGGCTGATAAAAGTAAACCCACTGTCTTTGTCTT
GGTGCAAGAGAGGGCTACTACTAGGCTATTTCAAAGTTTGCCAAATAAACACTTACCATGTTCTCTTGTA
TCCACGTTTTAGTTACATAAACAGTCTTAAACCAGATGTGGTGGCTCACACCTGCAAGCCCAATGGTCAG
GAAGCTGCAACAGAAGAAGTGCCATTGTAGCCGAGCCACAGAGTGAGGCCGACTGTCTCAGAGTACAAAA
TAAAACTAAATCAAACATAATGGTCATCTTTTATCACACTGAATACGCGCGCGCGCGTGCGTGCGTGTGT
GCGTGTGTGTGTGTGTGTGTGT
