[The description below was written by a language model from this plasmid's Addgene catalogue record.]
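Description:
Lox-stop-Lox p53 R270H is a large plasmid built on the pBluescript backbone (about 3 kb), carrying roughly 17 kb of mouse Trp53 sequence. It is catalogued as a mammalian expression and Cre/Lox vector. It is a high-copy plasmid selected in bacteria with ampicillin. The depositor notes that its size makes it prone to recombination, which fits its recorded propagation in a recombination-deficient strain (Stbl3).

The payload is a conditional mutant allele of p53. A loxP-flanked transcriptional STOP cassette has been placed in intron 1 of the gene, and site-directed mutagenesis introduced an arginine-to-histidine change at codon 270. This is a DNA-contact mutant, and murine codon 270 corresponds to human codon 273. In this arrangement the STOP cassette blocks transcription through the downstream p53 sequence, so the mutant protein is not made until Cre recombinase excises the floxed cassette. After excision, a single loxP site is left in the intron and p53 R270H can be expressed. The catalogue lists the Lox-STOP-lox element as lying upstream (N-terminal) of the insert.

The record does not name a heterologous promoter, a mammalian selection marker or homology arm boundaries, and no feature table is provided, so the internal layout cannot be described further. The placement of the cassette in an intron indicates genomic rather than cDNA sequence. Together with the associated publication on mutant p53 gain of function in mouse models of Li-Fraumeni syndrome, this points to use in generating and studying Cre-inducible mutant p53 alleles in mice.
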