Addgene plasmid #14853: Lox-stop-Lox p53 R270H
Depositing lab: Tyler Jacks. Depositing organization: Massachusetts Institute of Technology. Publication: Mutant p53 gain of function in two mouse models of Li-Fraumeni syndrome. Olive KP, Tuveson DA, Ruhe ZC, Yin B, Willis NA, Bronson RT, Crowley D, Jacks T. Cell. 2004 Dec 17. 119(6):847-60. 10.1016/j.cell.2004.11.004 PubMed 15607980.
Backbone
  Vector backbone: pBluescript
  Backbone size w/o insert (bp): 3000
  Vector type: Mammalian Expression, Cre/Lox
Growth in bacteria
  Bacterial resistance: Ampicillin, 100 μg/mL
  Growth temperature: 37°C
  Growth strain: Stbl3
  Copy number: High Copy
Gene/Insert
  Gene/Insert name: p53 R270H
  Species: M. musculus (mouse)
  Insert size (bp): 17000
  Mutation: Contact mutant R270H. (Murine p53 codon 270 corresponds to human codon 273).
  Entrez Gene: Trp53 (a.k.a. Tp53, bbl, bfy, bhy, p44, p53)
  Tag / fusion protein: Lox-STOP-lox (N terminal on insert)
  Cloning method: Restriction Enzyme
  Sequencing primers: 5′ n/a; 3′ T3
Terms and licenses: Academic/Nonprofit Terms; Industry Terms: Not Available to Industry
Depositor comments: Conditional mutant alleles of p53 were generated by introducing the LoxP-flanked transcriptional STOP cassette into intron 1 of the p53 gene. Site-directed mutagenesis was used to introduce an arg→his mutation at codon 270. Note: This is a large plasmid that can undergo recombination. Bacterial colonies will grow slowly. If there are different colony sizes on a plate, the smaller ones are more likely to contain the correct plasmid.
How to cite: Lox-stop-Lox p53 R270H was a gift from Tyler Jacks (Addgene plasmid # 14853 ; http://n2t.net/addgene:14853 ; RRID:Addgene_14853)
